>Addgene plasmid #137132 | pAAV-Ef1a-Con/Fon-mCherry | depositor full sequence | sequence record 265136 | pAAV-Ef1a-Con/Fon-mCherry sequence 6624 bps
CCTGCAGGCAGCTGCGCGCTCGCTCGCTCACTGAGGCCGCCCGGGCAAAGCCCGGGCGTCGGGCGACCTT
TGGTCGCCCGGCCTCAGTGAGCGAGCGAGCGCGCAGAGAGGGAGTGGCCAACTCCATCACTAGGGGTTCC
TGCGGCCGCACGCGTAAGCTTTGCAAAGATGGATAAAGTTTTAAACAGAGAGGAATCTTTGCAGCTAATG
GACCTTCTAGGTCTTGAAAGGAGTGGGAATTGGCTCCGGTGCCCGTCAGTGGGCAGAGCGCACATCGCCC
ACAGTCCCCGAGAAGTTGGGGGGAGGGGTCGGCAATTGAACCGGTGCCTAGAGAAGGTGGCGCGGGGTAA
ACTGGGAAAGTGATGTCGTGTACTGGCTCCGCCTTTTTCCCGAGGGTGGGGGAGAACCGTATATAAGTGC
AGTAGTCGCCGTGAACGTTCTTTTTCGCAACGGGTTTGCCGCCAGAACACAGGTAAGTGCCGTGTGTGGT
TCCCGCGGGCCTGGCCTCTTTACGGGTTATGGCCCTTGCGTGCCTTGAATTACTTCCACTGGCTGCAGTA
CGTGATTCTTGATCCCGAGCTTCGGGTTGGAAGTGGGTGGGAGAGTTCGAGGCCTTGCGCTTAAGGAGCC
CCTTCGCCTCGTGCTTGAGTTGAGGCCTGGCCTGGGCGCTGGGGCCGCCGCGTGCGAATCTGGTGGCACC
TTCGCGCCTGTCTCGCTGCTTTCGATAAGTCTCTAGCCATTTAAAATTTTTGATGACCTGCTGCGACGCT
TTTTTTCTGGCAAGATAGTCTTGTAAATGCGGGCCAAGATCTGCACACTGGTATTTCGGTTTTTGGGGCC
GCGGGCGGCGACGGGGCCCGTGCGTCCCAGCGCACATGTTCGGCGAGGCGGGGCCTGCGAGCGCGGCCAC
CGAGAATCGGACGGGGGTAGTCTCAAGCTGGCCGGCCTGCTCTGGTGCCTGGCCTCGCGCCGCCGTGTAT
CGCCCCGCCCTGGGCGGCAAGGCTGGCCCGGTCGGCACCAGTTGCGTGAGCGGAAAGATGGCCGCTTCCC
GGCCCTGCTGCAGGGAGCTCAAAATGGAGGACGCGGCGCTCGGGAGAGCGGGCGGGTGAGTCACCCACAC
AAAGGAAAAGGGCCTTTCCGTCCTCAGCCGTCGCTTCATGTGACTCCACGGAGTACCGGGCGCCGTCCAG
GCACCTCGATTAGTTCTCGAGCTTTTGGAGTACGTCGTCTTTAGGTTGGGGGGAGGGGTTTTATGCGATG
GAGTTTCCCCACACTGAGTGGGTGGAGACTGAAGTTAGGCCAGCTTGGCACTTGATGTAATTCTCCTTGG
AATTTGCCCTTTTTGAGTTTGGATCTTGGTTCATTCTCAAGCCTCAGACAGTGGTTCAAAGTTTTTTTCT
TCCATTTCAGGTGTCGTGAGGATCCATAACTTCGTATAGGATACTTTATACGAAGTTATGTAGCTGGAGC
AATTTGAAAAGATTGTTGTATTACCTCTAGCTGCGCTTAATAACTTCGTATAGTATACCTTATACGAAGT
TATACTAGTCCTCCTGTACTCACCTGGGTCACGGTCACCACGCCGCCGTCCTCGAAGTTCATCACGCGCT
CCCACTTGAAGCCCTCGGGGAAGGACAGCTTCAAGTAGTCGGGGATGTCGGCGGGGTGCTTCACGTAGGC
CTTGGAGCCGTACATGAACTGAGGGGACAGGATGTCCCAGGCGAAGGGCAGGGGGCCACCCTTGGTCACC
TTCAGCTTGGCGGTCTGGGTGCCCTCGTAGGGGCGGCCCTCGCCCTCGCCCTCGATCTCGAACTCGTGGC
CGTTCACGGAGCCCTCCATGTGCACCTTGAAGCGCATGAACTCCTTGATGATGGCCATGTTATCCTCCTC
GCCCTTGCTCACCATGGTGGCTAGCATAACTTCGTATAAAGTATCCTATACGAAGTTATTTGCCTTAACC
CAGAAATTATCACTGTTATTCTTTAGATAGGTGCAAAGAATAACTTCGTATAAGGTATACTATACGAAGT
TATGGTACCGAAGTTCCTATTCTTCAAATAGTATAGGAACTTCAATTGTTATTGGTGCAAAGAATCACTT
CCTTAAGTCTTTATACTGCCCAGGAAGTTCCTATTCTTCAAAAGGTATAGGAACTTCGGCGCGCCTTACT
TGTACAGCTCGTCCATGCCGCCGGTGGAGTGGCGGCCCTCGGCGCGTTCGTACTGTTCCACGATGGTGTA
GTCCTCGTTGTGGGAGGTGATGTCCAACTTGATGTTGACGTTGTAGGCGCCGGGCAGCTGCACGGGCTTC
TTGGCCTTGTAGGTGGTCTTGACCTCAGCGTCGTAGTGGCCGCCGTCCTTCAGCTTCAGCCTCTGCTTGA
TCTCGCCCTTCAGGGCGCCGTCCTCGGGGTACATCCGCTCGGAGGAGGCCTCCCAGCCCATGGTCTTCTT
CTGCATTACGGGGCCGTCGGAGGGGAAGTTGGTGCCGCGCAGCTTCACCTTGTAGATGAACTCGCCGTCC
TGCAGGGAGGAGTCCTGTGGGACGACATGACTTAACCAGTTAACCATGTTCTCTGAACATGAGAAGGGCT
GGCCACTCTCCAGAGCTCGAAGTTCCTATACTATTTGAAGAATAGGAACTTCTTGCCTTAACCCAGAAAT
TATCACTGTTATTCTTTAGAATGGTGCAAAGAGAAGTTCCTATACCTTTTGAAGAATAGGAACTTCGAAT
TCGATATCAAGCTTATCGATAATCAACCTCTGGATTACAAAATTTGTGAAAGATTGACTGGTATTCTTAA
CTATGTTGCTCCTTTTACGCTATGTGGATACGCTGCTTTAATGCCTTTGTATCATGCTATTGCTTCCCGT
ATGGCTTTCATTTTCTCCTCCTTGTATAAATCCTGGTTGCTGTCTCTTTATGAGGAGTTGTGGCCCGTTG
TCAGGCAACGTGGCGTGGTGTGCACTGTGTTTGCTGACGCAACCCCCACTGGTTGGGGCATTGCCACCAC
CTGTCAGCTCCTTTCCGGGACTTTCGCTTTCCCCCTCCCTATTGCCACGGCGGAACTCATCGCCGCCTGC
CTTGCCCGCTGCTGGACAGGGGCTCGGCTGTTGGGCACTGACAATTCCGTGGTGTTGTCGGGGAAATCAT
CGTCCTTTCCTTGGCTGCTCGCCTATGTTGCCACCTGGATTCTGCGCGGGACGTCCTTCTGCTACGTCCC
TTCGGCCCTCAATCCAGCGGACCTTCCTTCCCGCGGCCTGCTGCCGGCTCTGCGGCCTCTTCCGCGTCTT
CGCCTTCGCCCTCAGACGAGTCGGATCTCCCTTTGGGCCGCCTCCCCGCATCGATACCGAGCGCTGCTCG
AGAGATCTACGGGTGGCATCCCTGTGACCCCTCCCCAGTGCCTCTCCTGGCCCTGGAAGTTGCCACTCCA
GTGCCCACCAGCCTTGTCCTAATAAAATTAAGTTGCATCATTTTGTCTGACTAGGTGTCCTTCTATAATA
TTATGGGGTGGAGGGGGGTGGTATGGAGCAAGGGGCAAGTTGGGAAGACAACCTGTAGGGCCTGCGGGGT
CTATTGGGAACCAAGCTGGAGTGCAGTGGCACAATCTTGGCTCACTGCAATCTCCGCCTCCTGGGTTCAA
GCGATTCTCCTGCCTCAGCCTCCCGAGTTGTTGGGATTCCAGGCATGCATGACCAGGCTCAGCTAATTTT
TGTTTTTTTGGTAGAGACGGGGTTTCACCATATTGGCCAGGCTGGTCTCCAACTCCTAATCTCAGGTGAT
CTACCCACCTTGGCCTCCCAAATTGCTGGGATTACAGGCGTGAACCACTGCTCCCTTCCCTGTCCTTCTG
ATTTTGTAGGTAACCACGTGCGGACCGAGCGGCCGCAGGAACCCCTAGTGATGGAGTTGGCCACTCCCTC
TCTGCGCGCTCGCTCGCTCACTGAGGCCGGGCGACCAAAGGTCGCCCGACGCCCGGGCTTTGCCCGGGCG
GCCTCAGTGAGCGAGCGAGCGCGCAGCTGCCTGCAGGGGCGCCTGATGCGGTATTTTCTCCTTACGCATC
TGTGCGGTATTTCACACCGCATA
[142 nt withheld, positions 4084-4225]
C
[141 nt withheld, positions 4227-4367]
CCTTTGACGTTGGAGTCCACGTTCTTT
[37 nt withheld, positions 4395-4431]
ACCCTATCTCGGGCTATTCTTTTGATTTATAAGGGATTTTGCCGATTTCGGCCTATTGGTTAAAAAATGA
GCTGATTTAACAAAAATTTAACGCGAATTTTAACAAAATATTAACGTTTACAATTTTATGGTGCACTCTC
AGTACAATCTGCTCTGATGCCGCATAGTTAAGCCAGCCCCGACACCCGCCAACACCCGCTGACGCGCCCT
GACGGGCTTGTCTGCTCCCGGCATCCGCTTACAGACAAGCTGTGACCGTCTCCGGGAGCTGCATGTGTCA
GAGGTTTTCACCGTCATCACCGAAACGCGCGAGACGAAAGGGCCTCGTGATACGCCTATTTTTATAGGTT
AATGTCATGATAATAATGGTTTCTTAGACGTCAGGTGGCACTTTTCGGGGAAATGTGCGCGGAACCCCTA
TTTGTTTATTTTTCTAAATACATTCAAATATGTATCCGCTCATGAGACAATAACCCTGATAAATGCTTCA
ATAATATTGAAAAAGGAAGAGTATGAGTATTCAACATTTCCGTGTCGCCCTTATTCCCTTTTTTGCGGCA
TTTTGCCTTCCTGTTTTTGCTCACCCAGAAACGCTGGTGAAAGTAAAAGATGCTGAAGATCAGTTGGGTG
CACGAGTGGGTTACATCGAACTGGATCTCAACAGCGGTAAGATCCTTGAGAGTTTTCGCCCCGAAGAACG
TTTTCCAATGATGAGCACTTTTAAAGTTCTGCTATGTGGCGCGGTATTATCCCGTATTGACGCCGGGCAA
GAGCAACTCGGTCGCCGCATACACTATTCTCAGAATGACTTGGTTGAGTACTCACCAGTCACAGAAAAGC
ATCTTACGGATGGCATGACAGTAAGAGAATTATGCAGTGCTGCCATAACCATGAGTGATAACACTGCGGC
CAACTTACTTCTGACAACGATCGGAGGACCGAAGGAGCTAACCGCTTTTTTGCACAACATGGGGGATCAT
GTAACTCGCCTTGATCGTTGGGAACCGGAGCTGAATGAAGCCATACCAAACGACGAGCGTGACACCACGA
TGCCTGTAGCAATGGCAACAACGTTGCGCAAACTATTAACTGGCGAACTACTTACTCTAGCTTCCCGGCA
ACAATTAATAGACTGGATGGAGGCGGATAAAGTTGCAGGACCACTTCTGCGCTCGGCCCTTCCGGCTGGC
TGGTTTATTGCTGATAAATCTGGAGCCGGTGAGCGTGGGTCTCGCGGTATCATTGCAGCACTGGGGCCAG
ATGGTAAGCCCTCCCGTATCGTAGTTATCTACACGACGGGGAGTCAGGCAACTATGGATGAACGAAATAG
ACAGATCGCTGAGATAGGTGCCTCACTGATTAAGCATTGGTAACTGTCAGACCAAGTTTACTCATATATA
CTTTAGATTGATTTAAAACTTCATTTTTAATTTAAAAGGATCTAGGTGAAGATCCTTTTTGATAATCTCA
TGACCAAAATCCCTTAACGTGAGTTTTCGTTCCACTGAGCGTCAGACCCCGTAGAAAAGATCAAAGGATC
TTCTTGAGATCCTTTTTTTCTGCGCGTAATCTGCTGCTTGCAAACAAAAAAACCACCGCTACCAGCGGTG
GTTTGTTTGCCGGATCAAGAGCTACCAACTCTTTTTCCGAAGGTAACTGGCTTCAGCAGAGCGCAGATAC
CAAATACTGTCCTTCTAGTGTAGCCGTAGTTAGGCCACCACTTCAAGAACTCTGTAGCACCGCCTACATA
CCTCGCTCTGCTAATCCTGTTACCAGTGGCTGCTGCCAGTGGCGATAAGTCGTGTCTTACCGGGTTGGAC
TCAAGACGATAGTTACCGGATAAGGCGCAGCGGTCGGGCTGAACGGGGGGTTCGTGCACACAGCCCAGCT
TGGAGCGAACGACCTACACCGAACTGAGATACCTACAGCGTGAGCTATGAGAAAGCGCCACGCTTCCCGA
AGGGAGAAAGGCGGACAGGTATCCGGTAAGCGGCAGGGTCGGAACAGGAGAGCGCACGAGGGAGCTTCCA
GGGGGAAACGCCTGGTATCTTTATAGTCCTGTCGGGTTTCGCCACCTCTGACTTGAGCGTCGATTTTTGT
GATGCTCGTCAGGGGGGCGGAGCCTATGGAAAAACGCCAGCAACGCGGCCTTTTTACGGTTCCTGGCCTT
TTGCTGGCCTTTTGCTCACATGT
Features (pLannotate 1.2.2; 24 found; start..end, strand, type, name):
      1..141     -  repeat_region  AAV2 ITR: inverted terminal repeat of adeno-associated virus serotype 2 inverted
    169..235     +  CDS            small t antigen (fragment): SV40 (simian virus 40) small t antigen
    261..472     +  promoter       EF-1α core promoter: core promoter for human elongation factor EF-1α
    473..581     +  intron         EF-1α intron A (fragment): intron upstream of the start codon of human EF-1α
   1207..1410    +  intron         EF-1α intron A: truncated intron upstream of the start codon of human EF-1α
   1426..1459    +  protein_bind   lox2272: Cre-mediated recombination occurs in the 8-bp core sequence (GGATACTT). lox2272 sites are compatible with each other, but incompatible with loxP or loxN sites (Lee and Saito, 1988). Cre recombinase
   1510..1543    +  protein_bind   loxN: Cre-mediated recombination occurs in the 8-bp core sequence (GTATACCT). loxN sites are compatible with each other, but incompatible with loxP or lox2272 sites. Cre recombinase
   1555..1905    -  CDS            mCherry (fragment): mCherry is a basic (constitutively fluorescent) red fluorescent protein published in 2004, derived from Discosoma sp.. It is reported to be a very rapidly-maturing monomer with low acid sensitivity.
   1916..1949    -  protein_bind   lox2272: Cre-mediated recombination occurs in the 8-bp core sequence (GGATACTT). lox2272 sites are compatible with each other, but incompatible with loxP or loxN sites (Lee and Saito, 1988). Cre recombinase
   1950..1999    -  intron         β-globin intron (fragment): internally truncated intron from human β-globin
   2000..2033    -  protein_bind   loxN: Cre-mediated recombination occurs in the 8-bp core sequence (GTATACCT). loxN sites are compatible with each other, but incompatible with loxP or lox2272 sites. Cre recombinase
   2169..2543    -  CDS            Blue102 (fragment): Blue102 is a fluorescent protein published in 2010, derived from Discosoma sp..
   2643..2693    -  intron         β-globin intron (fragment): internally truncated intron from human β-globin
   2727..2751    +  misc_feature   MCS (fragment): pBluescript multiple cloning site
   2751..3339    +  misc_feature   WPRE: woodchuck hepatitis virus posttranscriptional regulatory element
   3371..3847    +  polyA_signal   hGH poly(A) signal: human growth hormone polyadenylation signal
   3887..4027    +  repeat_region  AAV2 ITR: inverted terminal repeat of adeno-associated virus serotype 2 inverted
   4032..4083    -  misc_feature   bom (fragment): basis of mobility region from pBR322
   4102..4482    +  rep_origin     M13 ori (sequence partly withheld): M13 bacteriophage origin of replication; arrow indicates direction of (+) strand synthesis
   4558..4607    -  misc_feature   bom (fragment): basis of mobility region from pBR322
   4709..4744    -  CDS            rop (fragment): Rop protein, which maintains plasmids at low copy number; rop
   4839..4943    +  promoter       AmpR promoter: bla
   4944..5804    +  CDS            AmpR: β-lactamase; bla; confers resistance to ampicillin, carbenicillin, and related antibiotics
   5975..6563    +  rep_origin     ori: high-copy-number ColE1/pMB1/pBR322/pUC origin of replication
