>Addgene plasmid #137132 | pAAV-Ef1a-Con/Fon-mCherry | addgene full sequence | sequence record 271929 | Addgene NGS Result
GGAGAGCGCACGAGGGAGCTTCCAGGGGGAAACGCCTGGTATCTTTATAGTCCTGTCGGGTTTCGCCACC
TCTGACTTGAGCGTCGATTTTTGTGATGCTCGTCAGGGGGGCGGAGCCTATGGAAAAACGCCAGCAACGC
GGCCTTTTTACGGTTCCTGGCCTTTTGCTGGCCTTTTGCTCACATGTCCTGCAGGCAGCTGCGCGCTCGC
TCGCTCACTGAGGCCGCCCGGGCGTCGGGCGACCTTTGGTCGCCCGGCCTCAGTGAGCGAGCGAGCGCGC
AGAGAGGGAGTGGCCAACTCCATCACTAGGGGTTCCTGCGGCCGCACGCGTAAGCTTTGCAAAGATGGAT
AAAGTTTTAAACAGAGAGGAATCTTTGCAGCTAATGGACCTTCTAGGTCTTGAAAGGAGTGGGAATTGGC
TCCGGTGCCCGTCAGTGGGCAGAGCGCACATCGCCCACAGTCCCCGAGAAGTTGGGGGGAGGGGTCGGCA
ATTGAACCGGTGCCTAGAGAAGGTGGCGCGGGGTAAACTGGGAAAGTGATGTCGTGTACTGGCTCCGCCT
TTTTCCCGAGGGTGGGGGAGAACCGTATATAAGTGCAGTAGTCGCCGTGAACGTTCTTTTTCGCAACGGG
TTTGCCGCCAGAACACAGGTAAGTGCCGTGTGTGGTTCCCGCGGGCCTGGCCTCTTTACGGGTTATGGCC
CTTGCGTGCCTTGAATTACTTCCACCTGGCTGCAGTACGTGATTCTTGATCCCGAGCTTCGGGTTGGAAG
TGGGTGGGAGAGTTCGAGGCCTTGCGCTTAAGGAGCCCCTTCGCCTCGTGCTTGAGTTGAGGCCTGGCCT
GGGCGCTGGGGCCGCCGCGTGCGAATCTGGTGGCACCTTCGCGCCTGTCTCGCTGCTTTCGATAAGTCTC
TAGCCATTTAAAATTTTTGATGACCTGCTGCGACGCTTTTTTTCTGGCAAGATAGTCTTGTAAATGCGGG
CCAAGATCTGCACACTGGTATTTCGGTTTTTGGGGCCGCGGGCGGCGACGGGGCCCGTGCGTCCCAGCGC
ACATGTTCGGCGAGGCGGGGCCTGCGAGCGCGGCCACCGAGAATCGGACGGGGGTAGTCTCAAGCTGGCC
GGCCTGCTCTGGTGCCTGGCCTCGCGCCGCCGTGTATCGCCCCGCCCTGGGCGGCAAGGCTGGCCCGGTC
GGCACCAGTTGCGTGAGCGGAAAGATGGCCGCTTCCCGGCCCTGCTGCAGGGAGCTCAAAATGGAGGACG
CGGCGCTCGGGAGAGCGGGCGGGTGAGTCACCCACACAAAGGAAAAGGGCCTTTCCGTCCTCAGCCGTCG
CTTCATGTGACTCCACGGAGTACCGGGCGCCGTCCAGGCACCTCGATTAGTTCTCGAGCTTTTGGAGTAC
GTCGTCTTTAGGTTGGGGGGAGGGGTTTTATGCGATGGAGTTTCCCCACACTGAGTGGGTGGAGACTGAA
GTTAGGCCAGCTTGGCACTTGATGTAATTCTCCTTGGAATTTGCCCTTTTTGAGTTTGGATCTTGGTTCA
TTCTCAAGCCTCAGACAGTGGTTCAAAGTTTTTTTCTTCCATTTCAGGTGTCGTGAGGATCCATAACTTC
GTATAGGATACTTTATACGAAGTTATGTAGCTGGAGCAATTTGAAAAGATTGTTGTATTACCTCTAGCTG
CGCTTAATAACTTCGTATAGTATACCTTATACGAAGTTATACTAGTCCTCCTGTACTCACCTGGGTCACG
GTCACCACGCCGCCGTCCTCGAAGTTCATCACGCGCTCCCACTTGAAGCCCTCGGGGAAGGACAGCTTCA
AGTAGTCGGGGATGTCGGCGGGGTGCTTCACGTAGGCCTTGGAGCCGTACATGAACTGAGGGGACAGGAT
GTCCCAGGCGAAGGGCAGGGGGCCACCCTTGGTCACCTTCAGCTTGGCGGTCTGGGTGCCCTCGTAGGGG
CGGCCCTCGCCCTCGCCCTCGATCTCGAACTCGTGGCCGTTCACGGAGCCCTCCATGTGCACCTTGAAGC
GCATGAACTCCTTGATGATGGCCATGTTATCCTCCTCGCCCTTGCTCACCATGGTGGCTAGCATAACTTC
GTATAAAGTATCCTATACGAAGTTATTTGCCTTAACCCAGAAATTATCACTGTTATTCTTTAGATAGGTG
CAAAGAATAACTTCGTATAAGGTATACTATACGAAGTTATGGTACCGAAGTTCCTATTCTTCAAATAGTA
TAGGAACTTCAATTGTTATTGGTGCAAAGAATCACTTCCTTAAGTCTTTATACTGCCCAGGAAGTTCCTA
TTCTTCAAAAGGTATAGGAACTTCGGCGCGCCTTACTTGTACAGCTCGTCCATGCCGCCGGTGGAGTGGC
GGCCCTCGGCGCGTTCGTACTGTTCCACGATGGTGTAGTCCTCGTTGTGGGAGGTGATGTCCAACTTGAT
GTTGACGTTGTAGGCGCCGGGCAGCTGCACGGGCTTCTTGGCCTTGTAGGTGGTCTTGACCTCAGCGTCG
TAGTGGCCGCCGTCCTTCAGCTTCAGCCTCTGCTTGATCTCGCCCTTCAGGGCGCCGTCCTCGGGGTACA
TCCGCTCGGAGGAGGCCTCCCAGCCCATGGTCTTCTTCTGCATTACGGGGCCGTCGGAGGGGAAGTTGGT
GCCGCGCAGCTTCACCTTGTAGATGAACTCGCCGTCCTGCAGGGAGGAGTCCTGTGGGACGACATGACTT
AACCAGTTAACCATGTTCTCTGAACATGAGAAGGGCTGGCCACTCTCCAGAGCTCGAAGTTCCTATACTA
TTTGAAGAATAGGAACTTCTTGCCTTAACCCAGAAATTATCACTGTTATTCTTTAGAATGGTGCAAAGAG
AAGTTCCTATACCTTTTGAAGAATAGGAACTTCGAATTCGATATCAAGCTTATCGATAATCAACCTCTGG
ATTACAAAATTTGTGAAAGATTGACTGGTATTCTTAACTATGTTGCTCCTTTTACGCTATGTGGATACGC
TGCTTTAATGCCTTTGTATCATGCTATTGCTTCCCGTATGGCTTTCATTTTCTCCTCCTTGTATAAATCC
TGGTTGCTGTCTCTTTATGAGGAGTTGTGGCCCGTTGTCAGGCAACGTGGCGTGGTGTGCACTGTGTTTG
CTGACGCAACCCCCACTGGTTGGGGCATTGCCACCACCTGTCAGCTCCTTTCCGGGACTTTCGCTTTCCC
CCTCCCTATTGCCACGGCGGAACTCATCGCCGCCTGCCTTGCCCGCTGCTGGACAGGGGCTCGGCTGTTG
GGCACTGACAATTCCGTGGTGTTGTCGGGGAAATCATCGTCCTTTCCTTGGCTGCTCGCCTATGTTGCCA
CCTGGATTCTGCGCGGGACGTCCTTCTGCTACGTCCCTTCGGCCCTCAATCCAGCGGACCTTCCTTCCCG
CGGCCTGCTGCCGGCTCTGCGGCCTCTTCCGCGTCTTCGCCTTCGCCCTCAGACGAGTCGGATCTCCCTT
TGGGCCGCCTCCCCGCATCGATACCGAGCGCTGCTCGAGAGATCTACGGGTGGCATCCCTGTGACCCCTC
CCCAGTGCCTCTCCTGGCCCTGGAAGTTGCCACTCCAGTGCCCACCAGCCTTGTCCTAATAAAATTAAGT
TGCATCATTTTGTCTGACTAGGTGTCCTTCTATAATATTATGGGGTGGAGGGGGGTGGTATGGAGCAAGG
GGCAAGTTGGGAAGACAACCTGTAGGGCCTGCGGGGTCTATTGGGAACCAAGCTGGAGTGCAGTGGCACA
ATCTTGGCTCACTGCAATCTCCGCCTCCTGGGTTCAAGCGATTCTCCTGCCTCAGCCTCCCGAGTTGTTG
GGATTCCAGGCATGCATGACCAGGCTCAGCTAATTTTTGTTTTTTTGGTAGAGACGGGGTTTCACCATAT
TGGCCAGGCTGGTCTCCAACTCCTAATCTCAGGTGATCTACCCACCTTGGCCTCCCAAATTGCTGGGATT
ACAGGCGTGAACCACTGCTCCCTTCCCTGTCCTTCTGATTTTGTAGGTAACCACGTGCGGACCGAGCGGC
CGCAGGAACCCCTAGTGATGGAGTTGGCCACTCCCTCTCTGCGCGCTCGCTCGCTCACTGAGGCCGGGCG
ACCAAAGGTCGCCCGACGCCCGGGCTTTGCCCGGGCGGCCTCAGTGAGCGAGCGAGCGCGCAGCTGCCTG
CAGGGGCGCCTGATGCGGTATTTTCTCCTTACGCATCTGTGCGGTATTTCACACCGCATA
[95 nt withheld, positions 4261-4355]
T
[46 nt withheld, positions 4357-4402]
C
[141 nt withheld, positions 4404-4544]
CCTTTGACGTTGGAGTCCACGTTCTTT
[37 nt withheld, positions 4572-4608]
ACTCTATCTCGGGCTATTCTTTTGATTTATAAGGGATTTTGCCGATTTCGGTCTATTGGTTAAAAAATGA
GCTGATTTAACAAAAATTTAACGCGAATTTTAACAAAATATTAACGTTTACAATTTTATGGTGCACTCTC
AGTACAATCTGCTCTGATGCCGCATAGTTAAGCCAGCCCCGACACCCGCCAACACCCGCTGACGCGCCCT
GACGGGCTTGTCTGCTCCCGGCATCCGCTTACAGACAAGCTGTGACCGTCTCCGGGAGCTGCATGTGTCA
GAGGTTTTCACCGTCATCACCGAAACGCGCGAGACGAAAGGGCCTCGTGATACGCCTATTTTTATAGGTT
AATGTCATGATAATAATGGTTTCTTAGACGTCAGGTGGCACTTTTCGGGGAAATGTGCGCGGAACCCCTA
TTTGTTTATTTTTCTAAATACATTCAAATATGTATCCGCTCATGAGACAATAACCCTGATAAATGCTTCA
ATAATATTGAAAAAGGAAGAGTATGAGTATTCAACATTTCCGTGTCGCCCTTATTCCCTTTTTTGCGGCA
TTTTGCCTTCCTGTTTTTGCTCACCCAGAAACGCTGGTGAAAGTAAAAGATGCTGAAGATCAGTTGGGTG
CACGAGTGGGTTACATCGAACTGGATCTCAACAGCGGTAAGATCCTTGAGAGTTTTCGCCCCGAAGAACG
TTTTCCAATGATGAGCACTTTTAAAGTTCTGCTATGTGGCGCGGTATTATCCCGTATTGACGCCGGGCAA
GAGCAACTCGGTCGCCGCATACACTATTCTCAGAATGACTTGGTTGAGTACTCACCAGTCACAGAAAAGC
ATCTTACGGATGGCATGACAGTAAGAGAATTATGCAGTGCTGCCATAACCATGAGTGATAACACTGCGGC
CAACTTACTTCTGACAACGATCGGAGGACCGAAGGAGCTAACCGCTTTTTTGCACAACATGGGGGATCAT
GTAACTCGCCTTGATCGTTGGGAACCGGAGCTGAATGAAGCCATACCAAACGACGAGCGTGACACCACGA
TGCCTGTAGCAATGGCAACAACGTTGCGCAAACTATTAACTGGCGAACTACTTACTCTAGCTTCCCGGCA
ACAATTAATAGACTGGATGGAGGCGGATAAAGTTGCAGGACCACTTCTGCGCTCGGCCCTTCCGGCTGGC
TGGTTTATTGCTGATAAATCTGGAGCCGGTGAGCGTGGGTCTCGCGGTATCATTGCAGCACTGGGGCCAG
ATGGTAAGCCCTCCCGTATCGTAGTTATCTACACGACGGGGAGTCAGGCAACTATGGATGAACGAAATAG
ACAGATCGCTGAGATAGGTGCCTCACTGATTAAGCATTGGTAACTGTCAGACCAAGTTTACTCATATATA
CTTTAGATTGATTTAAAACTTCATTTTTAATTTAAAAGGATCTAGGTGAAGATCCTTTTTGATAATCTCA
TGACCAAAATCCCTTAACGTGAGTTTTCGTTCCACTGAGCGTCAGACCCCGTAGAAAAGATCAAAGGATC
TTCTTGAGATCCTTTTTTTCTGCGCGTAATCTGCTGCTTGCAAACAAAAAAACCACCGCTACCAGCGGTG
GTTTGTTTGCCGGATCAAGAGCTACCAACTCTTTTTCCGAAGGTAACTGGCTTCAGCAGAGCGCAGATAC
CAAATACTGTTCTTCTAGTGTAGCCGTAGTTAGGCCACCACTTCAAGAACTCTGTAGCACCGCCTACATA
CCTCGCTCTGCTAATCCTGTTACCAGTGGCTGCTGCCAGTGGCGATAAGTCGTGTCTTACCGGGTTGGAC
TCAAGACGATAGTTACCGGATAAGGCGCAGCGGTCGGGCTGAACGGGGGGTTCGTGCACACAGCCCAGCT
TGGAGCGAACGACCTACACCGAACTGAGATACCTACAGCGTGAGCTATGAGAAAGCGCCACGCTTCCCGA
AGGGAGAAAGGCGGACAGGTATCCGGTAAGCGGCAGGGTCGGAACA
Features (pLannotate 1.2.2; 23 found; start..end, strand, type, name):
    199..226     +  repeat_region  AAV2 ITR (fragment): inverted terminal repeat of adeno-associated virus serotype 2 inverted
    255..282     +  repeat_region  AAV2 ITR (fragment): inverted terminal repeat of adeno-associated virus serotype 2 inverted
    345..411     +  CDS            small t antigen (fragment): SV40 (simian virus 40) small t antigen
    418..1596    +  promoter       EF-1α promoter: strong constitutive promoter for human elongation factor EF-1α
   1603..1636    +  protein_bind   lox2272: Cre-mediated recombination occurs in the 8-bp core sequence (GGATACTT). lox2272 sites are compatible with each other, but incompatible with loxP or loxN sites (Lee and Saito, 1988). Cre recombinase
   1687..1720    +  protein_bind   loxN: Cre-mediated recombination occurs in the 8-bp core sequence (GTATACCT). loxN sites are compatible with each other, but incompatible with loxP or lox2272 sites. Cre recombinase
   1732..2082    -  CDS            mCherry (fragment): mCherry is a basic (constitutively fluorescent) red fluorescent protein published in 2004, derived from Discosoma sp.. It is reported to be a very rapidly-maturing monomer with low acid sensitivity.
   2093..2126    -  protein_bind   lox2272: Cre-mediated recombination occurs in the 8-bp core sequence (GGATACTT). lox2272 sites are compatible with each other, but incompatible with loxP or loxN sites (Lee and Saito, 1988). Cre recombinase
   2127..2176    -  intron         β-globin intron (fragment): internally truncated intron from human β-globin
   2177..2210    -  protein_bind   loxN: Cre-mediated recombination occurs in the 8-bp core sequence (GTATACCT). loxN sites are compatible with each other, but incompatible with loxP or lox2272 sites. Cre recombinase
   2346..2720    -  CDS            Blue102 (fragment): Blue102 is a fluorescent protein published in 2010, derived from Discosoma sp..
   2820..2870    -  intron         β-globin intron (fragment): internally truncated intron from human β-globin
   2904..2928    +  misc_feature   MCS (fragment): pBluescript multiple cloning site
   2928..3516    +  misc_feature   WPRE: woodchuck hepatitis virus posttranscriptional regulatory element
   3548..4024    +  polyA_signal   hGH poly(A) signal: human growth hormone polyadenylation signal
   4064..4204    +  repeat_region  AAV2 ITR: inverted terminal repeat of adeno-associated virus serotype 2 inverted
   4209..4260    -  misc_feature   bom (fragment): basis of mobility region from pBR322
   4279..4734    +  rep_origin     f1 ori (sequence partly withheld): f1 bacteriophage origin of replication; arrow indicates direction of (+) strand synthesis
   4735..4784    -  misc_feature   bom (fragment): basis of mobility region from pBR322
   4886..4921    -  CDS            rop (fragment): Rop protein, which maintains plasmids at low copy number; rop
   5016..5120    +  promoter       AmpR promoter: bla
   5121..5981    +  CDS            AmpR: β-lactamase; bla; confers resistance to ampicillin, carbenicillin, and related antibiotics
   6152..126     +  rep_origin     ori (across the origin): high-copy-number ColE1/pMB1/pBR322/pUC origin of replication
