[The description below was written by a language model from this plasmid's Addgene catalogue record and pLannotate feature annotations shown in this document.]
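Description:
pAAV-Ef1a-Con/Fon-mCherry is an AAV2-based transfer plasmid from the INTRSECT 2.0 toolkit, designed to express the red fluorescent protein mCherry only in cells that contain both Cre and Flp recombinases. It is propagated in bacteria from a high-copy ColE1/pUC-type origin under ampicillin selection (AmpR), and it also carries an f1/M13 phage origin. AAV2 inverted terminal repeats flank the expression cassette so that it can be packaged into recombinant AAV. In the depositor sequence both ITRs are annotated in full. The sequenced record shows only short fragments of the left ITR, which may reflect how hard these repeats are to sequence rather than a real deletion.

Between the ITRs, the human EF-1α promoter with its intron drives the roughly 1.3 kb Con/Fon insert, followed by WPRE to enhance transcript stability and expression and an hGH polyadenylation signal. The mCherry coding sequence is split into two pieces, both annotated on the reverse strand. The annotation software labels the second piece as a related Discosoma-derived protein, but it is most plausibly the other part of mCherry. The first piece is bracketed by paired lox2272 and loxN sites in a double-inverted arrangement, so Cre flips it into the sense orientation and locks it there. The second piece is presumably inverted by Flp, although no FRT-type sites appear in either feature table; the Flp/FRT dependence comes from the catalogue entry. Intron fragments annotated as β-globin lie between and beside the two pieces, so that once both are correctly oriented, splicing removes the residual recombinase sites and joins the exons into an intact reading frame. The construct is used for intersectional labelling of genetically defined cell populations, as described for behaving mammals.
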