Addgene plasmid #137132: pAAV-Ef1a-Con/Fon-mCherry
Purpose: Intersectional viral expression of mCherry in cells expressing both Cre AND Flp
Depositing lab: Karl Deisseroth & INTRSECT 2.0 Project. Depositing organization: Stanford University. Publication: Comprehensive Dual- and Triple-Feature Intersectional Single-Vector Delivery of Diverse Functional Payloads to Cells of Behaving Mammals. Fenno LE, Ramakrishnan C, Kim YS, Evans KE, Lo M, Vesuna S, Inoue M, Cheung KYM, Yuen E, Pichamoorthy N, Hong ASO, Deisseroth K. Neuron. 2020 Jun 20. pii: S0896-6273(20)30432-3. doi: 10.1016/j.neuron.2020.06.003. PubMed 32574559.
Backbone
  Vector backbone: AAV2-EF1a-WPRE
  Backbone size w/o insert (bp): 5300
  Vector type: AAV, Cre/Lox, Synthetic Biology ; Flp/FRT
Growth in bacteria
  Bacterial resistance: Ampicillin, 100 μg/mL
  Growth temperature: 37°C
  Growth strain: NEB Stable
  Copy number: High Copy
Gene/Insert
  Gene/Insert name: Con/Fon-mCherry
  Species: Synthetic; Prokaryotic
  Insert size (bp): 1300
  Mutation: n/a
  Promoter: EF1a
  Cloning method: Restriction Enzyme; 5′ cloning site BamHI (unknown if destroyed); 3′ cloning site EcoRI (unknown if destroyed)
  Sequencing primers: 5′ TGGAATTTGCCCTTTTTGAG; 3′ GGGCCACAACTCCTCATAAA
Terms and licenses: Academic/Nonprofit Terms; Industry Terms: Not Available to Industry
Depositor comments: Additional sequencing primers: Intron 1F GGGACGACATGACTTAACCAG; Intron 1R CCAGCCCTTCTCATGTTCAG
How to cite: pAAV-Ef1a-Con/Fon-mCherry was a gift from Karl Deisseroth & INTRSECT 2.0 Project (Addgene plasmid # 137132 ; http://n2t.net/addgene:137132 ; RRID:Addgene_137132) For viral preps, please replace (Addgene plasmid # 137132) in the above sentence with: (Addgene viral prep # 137132-AAV8)
