>Addgene plasmid #137132 | pAAV-Ef1a-Con/Fon-mCherry | depositor partial sequence | sequence record 264978 | Promoter through WPRE
AAGCTTTGCAAAGATGGATAAAGTTTTAAACAGAGAGGAATCTTTGCAGCTAATGGACCTTCTAGGTCTT
GAAAGGAGTGGGAATTGGCTCCGGTGCCCGTCAGTGGGCAGAGCGCACATCGCCCACAGTCCCCGAGAAG
TTGGGGGGAGGGGTCGGCAATTGAACCGGTGCCTAGAGAAGGTGGCGCGGGGTAAACTGGGAAAGTGATG
TCGTGTACTGGCTCCGCCTTTTTCCCGAGGGTGGGGGAGAACCGTATATAAGTGCAGTAGTCGCCGTGAA
CGTTCTTTTTCGCAACGGGTTTGCCGCCAGAACACAGGTAAGTGCCGTGTGTGGTTCCCGCGGGCCTGGC
CTCTTTACGGGTTATGGCCCTTGCGTGCCTTGAATTACTTCCACTGGCTGCAGTACGTGATTCTTGATCC
CGAGCTTCGGGTTGGAAGTGGGTGGGAGAGTTCGAGGCCTTGCGCTTAAGGAGCCCCTTCGCCTCGTGCT
TGAGTTGAGGCCTGGCCTGGGCGCTGGGGCCGCCGCGTGCGAATCTGGTGGCACCTTCGCGCCTGTCTCG
CTGCTTTCGATAAGTCTCTAGCCATTTAAAATTTTTGATGACCTGCTGCGACGCTTTTTTTCTGGCAAGA
TAGTCTTGTAAATGCGGGCCAAGATCTGCACACTGGTATTTCGGTTTTTGGGGCCGCGGGCGGCGACGGG
GCCCGTGCGTCCCAGCGCACATGTTCGGCGAGGCGGGGCCTGCGAGCGCGGCCACCGAGAATCGGACGGG
GGTAGTCTCAAGCTGGCCGGCCTGCTCTGGTGCCTGGCCTCGCGCCGCCGTGTATCGCCCCGCCCTGGGC
GGCAAGGCTGGCCCGGTCGGCACCAGTTGCGTGAGCGGAAAGATGGCCGCTTCCCGGCCCTGCTGCAGGG
AGCTCAAAATGGAGGACGCGGCGCTCGGGAGAGCGGGCGGGTGAGTCACCCACACAAAGGAAAAGGGCCT
TTCCGTCCTCAGCCGTCGCTTCATGTGACTCCACGGAGTACCGGGCGCCGTCCAGGCACCTCGATTAGTT
CTCGAGCTTTTGGAGTACGTCGTCTTTAGGTTGGGGGGAGGGGTTTTATGCGATGGAGTTTCCCCACACT
GAGTGGGTGGAGACTGAAGTTAGGCCAGCTTGGCACTTGATGTAATTCTCCTTGGAATTTGCCCTTTTTG
AGTTTGGATCTTGGTTCATTCTCAAGCCTCAGACAGTGGTTCAAAGTTTTTTTCTTCCATTTCAGGTGTC
GTGAGGATCCATAACTTCGTATAGGATACTTTATACGAAGTTATGTAGCTGGAGCAATTTGAAAAGATTG
TTGTATTACCTCTAGCTGCGCTTAATAACTTCGTATAGTATACCTTATACGAAGTTATACTAGTCCTCCT
GTACTCACCTGGGTCACGGTCACCACGCCGCCGTCCTCGAAGTTCATCACGCGCTCCCACTTGAAGCCCT
CGGGGAAGGACAGCTTCAAGTAGTCGGGGATGTCGGCGGGGTGCTTCACGTAGGCCTTGGAGCCGTACAT
GAACTGAGGGGACAGGATGTCCCAGGCGAAGGGCAGGGGGCCACCCTTGGTCACCTTCAGCTTGGCGGTC
TGGGTGCCCTCGTAGGGGCGGCCCTCGCCCTCGCCCTCGATCTCGAACTCGTGGCCGTTCACGGAGCCCT
CCATGTGCACCTTGAAGCGCATGAACTCCTTGATGATGGCCATGTTATCCTCCTCGCCCTTGCTCACCAT
GGTGGCTAGCATAACTTCGTATAAAGTATCCTATACGAAGTTATTTGCCTTAACCCAGAAATTATCACTG
TTATTCTTTAGATAGGTGCAAAGAATAACTTCGTATAAGGTATACTATACGAAGTTATGGTACCGAAGTT
CCTATTCTTCAAATAGTATAGGAACTTCAATTGTTATTGGTGCAAAGAATCACTTCCTTAAGTCTTTATA
CTGCCCAGGAAGTTCCTATTCTTCAAAAGGTATAGGAACTTCGGCGCGCCTTACTTGTACAGCTCGTCCA
TGCCGCCGGTGGAGTGGCGGCCCTCGGCGCGTTCGTACTGTTCCACGATGGTGTAGTCCTCGTTGTGGGA
GGTGATGTCCAACTTGATGTTGACGTTGTAGGCGCCGGGCAGCTGCACGGGCTTCTTGGCCTTGTAGGTG
GTCTTGACCTCAGCGTCGTAGTGGCCGCCGTCCTTCAGCTTCAGCCTCTGCTTGATCTCGCCCTTCAGGG
CGCCGTCCTCGGGGTACATCCGCTCGGAGGAGGCCTCCCAGCCCATGGTCTTCTTCTGCATTACGGGGCC
GTCGGAGGGGAAGTTGGTGCCGCGCAGCTTCACCTTGTAGATGAACTCGCCGTCCTGCAGGGAGGAGTCC
TGTGGGACGACATGACTTAACCAGTTAACCATGTTCTCTGAACATGAGAAGGGCTGGCCACTCTCCAGAG
CTCGAAGTTCCTATACTATTTGAAGAATAGGAACTTCTTGCCTTAACCCAGAAATTATCACTGTTATTCT
TTAGAATGGTGCAAAGAGAAGTTCCTATACCTTTTGAAGAATAGGAACTTCGAATTCGATATCAAGCTTA
TCGATAATCAACCTCTGGATTACAAAATTTGTGAAAGATTGACTGGTATTCTTAACTATGTTGCTCCTTT
TACGCTATGTGGATACGCTGCTTTAATGCCTTTGTATCATGCTATTGCTTCCCGTATGGCTTTCATTTTC
TCCTCCTTGTATAAATCCTGGTTGCTGTCTCTTTATGAGGAGTTGTGGCCCGTTGTCAGGCAACGTGGCG
TGGTGTGCACTGTGTTTGCTGACGCAACCCCCACTGGTTGGGGCATTGCCACCACCTGTCAGCTCCTTTC
CGGGACTTTCGCTTTCCCCCTCCCTATTGCCACGGCGGAACTCATCGCCGCCTGCCTTGCCCGCTGCTGG
ACAGGGGCTCGGCTGTTGGGCACTGACAATTCCGTGGTGTTGTCGGGGAAATCATCGTCCTTTCCTTGGC
TGCTCGCCTATGTTGCCACCTGGATTCTGCGCGGGACGTCCTTCTGCTACGTCCCTTCGGCCCTCAATCC
AGCGGACCTTCCTTCCCGCGGCCTGCTGCCGGCTCTGCGGCCTCTTCCGCGTCTTCGCCTTCGCCCTCAG
ACGAGTCGGATCTCCCTTTGGGCCGCCTCCCCGC
